>Addgene plasmid #201452 | pPB-Neo-COVGT2-d2EGFP-mCherry | addgene full sequence | sequence record 401021 | Addgene NGS Result
TTAACCCTAGAAAGATAGTCTGCGTAAAATTGACGCATGCATTCTTGAAATATTGCTCTCTCTTTCTAAA
TAGCGCGAATCCGTCGCTGTGCATTTAGGACATCTCAGTCGCCGCTTGGAGCTCCCGTGAGGCGTGCTTG
TCAATGCGGTAAGTGTCACTGATTTTGAACTATAACGACCGCGTGAGTCAAAATGACGCATGATTATCTT
TTACGTGACTTTTAAGATTTAACTCATACGATAATTATATTGTTATTTCATGTTCTACTTACGTGATAAC
TTATTATATATATATTTTCTTGTTATAGATATCATCAACTTTGTATAGAAAAGTTGTCAGCGCTCCTGAC
TCACTGGCCGCCTACCCACCATATCATCCTTCGAAACTCGGATCCCCACGTTTTTGGGGAGAAGGATTTG
AGTAATAATAAAACTCCCGTCTCCCCCGCAGCCGGCTCTGCGTGAATTACACTTTCCTTATTGCGATAGT
CAGGATATCTTGCTGACTGGGTCACCCTTCTTCACAGGACACACACACAGGGCCATGAAAACGGCCTTCT
TCAAAGATCCCACGGCTCGGGCCTCCCTTCCGGGGCCACCTTGCCCAGTGGCCGGGGGCTTTCCTTCCCA
GAAGCCTGAGGCCTTATTCCTCCCTTCCCCCCAAAACTGACACCTTTGTTAGCCACCTCCCCACCCACAT
ACATTTCTGCCAGTGTTCACAATGACACTCAGCGGTCATGTCTGGACATGAGTGCCCAGGGAATATGCCC
AAGCTATGCCTTGTCCTCTGGGAAAAATGAAAGTGACCTAGGACACCTGCCTTCATCACTGTATGCACAA
CAGCAGCACTGAAAACTCACCCCACAGACTGCTGCACCCTCACAGAGCAGCGTAGTCTTGACTTATGCAA
TGTGGCCTTTGGACACATCTTCTGAATCAGCCCCTTCCATGGCAGGGCTGACCCCGCCTCCTCCATCCGA
CCCCGCCTCCTCCAGCCCTCCCCGCCCCACTACCCAGGAAGGCGGAGCTGGGTGCGAGCGCCCTACCGCT
TTCGCTTTCCCTTCGCGGTGCCCACTCCACTCCTTGTGCGGCAAGTTTGTACAAAAAAGCAGGCTGCCAC
CATGGTGAGCAAGGGCGAGGAGCTGTTCACCGGGGTGGTGCCCATCCTGGTCGAGCTGGACGGCGACGTA
AACGGCCACAAGTTCAGCGTGTCCGGCGAGGGCGAGGGCGATGCCACCTACGGCAAGCTGACCCTGAAGT
TCATCTGCACCACCGGCAAGCTGCCCGTGCCCTGGCCCACCCTCGTGACCACCCTGACCTACGGCGTGCA
GTGCTTCAGCCGCTACCCCGACCACATGAAGCAGCACGACTTCTTCAAGTCCGCCATGCCCGAAGGCTAC
GTCCAGGAGCGCACCATCTTCTTCAAGGACGACGGCAACTACAAGACCCGCGCCGAGGTGAAGTTCGAGG
GCGACACCCTGGTGAACCGCATCGAGCTGAAGGGCATCGACTTCAAGGAGGACGGCAACATCCTGGGGCA
CAAGCTGGAGTACAACTACAACAGCCACAACGTCTATATCATGGCCGACAAGCAGAAGAACGGCATCAAG
GTGAACTTCAAGATCCGCCACAACATCGAGGACGGCAGCGTGCAGCTCGCCGACCACTACCAGCAGAACA
CCCCCATCGGCGACGGCCCCGTGCTGCTGCCCGACAACCACTACCTGAGCACCCAGTCCGCCCTGAGCAA
AGACCCCAACGAGAAGCGCGATCACATGGTCCTGCTGGAGTTCGTGACCGCCGCCGGGATCACTCTCGGC
ATGGACGAGCTGTACAAGAAGCTTAGCCATGGCTTCCCGCCGGAGGTGGAGGAGCAGGATGATGGCACGC
TGCCCATGTCTTGTGCCCAGGAGAGCGGGATGGACCGTCACCCTGCAGCCTGTGCTTCTGCTAGGATCAA
TGTGTAGACTGCCACCATGGTGAGCAAGGGCGAGGAGGACAACATGGCCATCATCAAGGAGTTCATGAGG
TTCAAGGTGCACATGGAGGGCAGCGTGAACGGCCACGAGTTCGAGATCGAGGGCGAGGGCGAGGGCAGGC
CCTACGAGGGCACCCAGACCGCCAAGCTGAAGGTGACCAAGGGCGGCCCCCTGCCCTTCGCCTGGGACAT
CCTGAGCCCCCAGTTCATGTACGGCAGCAAGGCCTACGTGAAGCACCCCGCCGACATCCCCGACTACCTG
AAGCTGAGCTTCCCCGAGGGCTTCAACTGGGAGAGGGTGATGAACTTCGAGGACGGCGGCGTGGTGACCG
TGACCCAGGACAGCAGCCTGCAGGACGGCGAGTTCATCTACAAGGTGAAGCTGAGGGGCACCAACTTCCC
CAGCGACGGCCCCGTGATGCAGTGCAGGACCATGGGCTGGGAGGCCAGCACCGAGAGGATGTACCCCGAG
GACGGCGCCCTGAAGGGCGAGATCAAGCAGAGGCTGAAGCTGAAGGACGGCGGCCACTACGACGCCGAGG
TGAAGACCACCTACAAGGCCAAGAAGCCCGTGCAGCTGCCCGGCGCCTACAACGTGGACATCAAGCTGGA
CATCCTGAGCCACAACGAGGACTACACCATCGTGGAGCAGTACGAGAGGGCCGAGGGCAGGCACAGCACC
GGCGGCATGGACGAGCTGTACAAGCTCAGATCTCGAGCTGATCCAAAAAAGAAGAGAAAGGTAGATCCAA
AAAAGAAGAGAAAGGTAGATCCAAAAAAGAAGAGAAAGGTAGGATCCACCGGATCTAGCCATGGCTTCCC
GCCGGAGGTGGAGGAGCAGGATGATGGCACGCTGCCCATGTCTTGTGCCCAGGAGAGCGGGATGGACCGT
CACCCTGCAGCCTGTGCTTCTGCTAGGATCAATGTGTAGACCCAGCTTTCTTGTACAAAGTGGTGATACC
CAGCTTTCTTGTACAAAGTGGTGATCCTCAGGTGCAGGCTGCCTATCAGAAGGTGGTGGCTGGTGTGGCC
AATGCCCTGGCTCACAAATACCACTGAGATCTTTTTCCCTCTGCCAAAAATTATGGGGACATCATGAAGC
CCCTTGAGCATCTGACTTCTGGCTAATAAAGGAAATTTATTTTCATTGCAATAGTGTGTTGGAATTTTTT
GTGTCTCTCACTCGGAAGGACATATGGGAGGGCAAATCATTTAAAACATCAGAATGAGTATTTGGTTTAG
AGTTTGGCAACATATGCCCATATGCTGGCTGCCATGAACAAAGGTTGGCTATAAAGAGGTCATCAGTATA
TGAAACAGCCCCCTGCTGTCCATTCCTTATTCCATAGAAAAGCCTTGACTTGAGGTTAGATTTTTTTTAT
ATTTTGTTTTGTGTTATTTTTTTCTTTAACATCCCTAAAATTTTCCTTACATGTTTTACTAGCCAGATTT
TTCCTCCTCTCCTGACTACTCCCAGTCATAGCTGTCCCTCTTCTCTTATGGAGATCCCTCGACCTGCAGC
CCAAGCTTCGCGTTGACATTGATTATTGACTAGTTATTAATAGTAATCAATTACGGGGTCATTAGTTCAT
AGCCCATATATGGAGTTCCGCGTTACATAACTTACGGTAAATGGCCCGCCTGGCTGACCGCCCAACGACC
CCCGCCCATTGACGTCAATAATGACGTATGTTCCCATAGTAACGCCAATAGGGACTTTCCATTGACGTCA
ATGGGTGGAGTATTTACGGTAAACTGCCCACTTGGCAGTACATCAAGTGTATCATATGCCAAGTACGCCC
CCTATTGACGTCAATGACGGTAAATGGCCCGCCTGGCATTATGCCCAGTACATGACCTTATGGGACTTTC
CTACTTGGCAGTACATCTACGTATTAGTCATCGCTATTACCATGGTGATGCGGTTTTGGCAGTACATCAA
TGGGCGTGGATAGCGGTTTGACTCACGGGGATTTCCAAGTCTCCACCCCATTGACGTCAATGGGAGTTTG
TTTTGGCACCAAAATCAACGGGACTTTCCAAAATGTCGTAACAACTCCGCCCCATTGACGCAAATGGGCG
GTAGGCGTGTACGGTGGGAGGTCTATATAAGCAGAGCTCTCTGGCTAACTAGAGAACCCACTGCGCCACC
ATGATTGAACAAGATGGATTGCACGCAGGTTCTCCGGCCGCTTGGGTGGAGAGGCTATTCGGCTATGACT
GGGCACAACAGACAATCGGCTGCTCTGATGCCGCCGTGTTCCGGCTGTCAGCGCAGGGGCGCCCGGTTCT
TTTTGTCAAGACCGACCTGTCCGGTGCCCTGAATGAACTGCAAGACGAGGCAGCGCGGCTATCGTGGCTG
GCCACGACGGGCGTTCCTTGCGCAGCTGTGCTCGACGTTGTCACTGAAGCGGGAAGGGACTGGCTGCTAT
TGGGCGAAGTGCCGGGGCAGGATCTCCTGTCATCTCACCTTGCTCCTGCCGAGAAAGTATCCATCATGGC
TGATGCAATGCGGCGGCTGCATACGCTTGATCCGGCTACCTGCCCATTCGACCACCAAGCGAAACATCGC
ATCGAGCGAGCACGTACTCGGATGGAAGCCGGTCTTGTCGATCAGGATGATCTGGACGAAGAGCATCAGG
GGCTCGCGCCAGCCGAACTGTTCGCCAGGCTCAAGGCGAGCATGCCCGACGGCGAGGATCTCGTCGTGAC
CCATGGCGATGCCTGCTTGCCGAATATCATGGTGGAAAATGGCCGCTTTTCTGGATTCATCGACTGTGGC
CGGCTGGGTGTGGCGGACCGCTATCAGGACATAGCGTTGGCTACCCGTGATATTGCTGAAGAGCTTGGCG
GCGAATGGGCTGACCGCTTCCTCGTGCTTTACGGTATCGCCGCTCCCGATTCGCAGCGCATCGCCTTCTA
TCGCCTTCTTGACGAGTTCTTCTGACTCGAGTCTAGAGGGCCCGTTTAAACCCGCTGATCAGCCTCGACT
GTGCCTTCTAGTTGCCAGCCATCTGTTGTTTGCCCCTCCCCCGTGCCTTCCTTGACCCTGGAAGGTGCCA
CTCCCACTGTCCTTTCCTAATAAAATGAGGAAATTGCATCGCATTGTCTGAGTAGGTGTCATTCTATTCT
GGGGGGTGGGGTGGGGCAGGACAGCAAGGGGGAGGATTGGGAAGACAATAGCAGGCATGCTGGGGATGCG
GTGGGCTCTATGGCTCGAGTTAATTAACGAGAGCATAATATTGATATGTGCCAAAGTTGTTTCTGACTGA
CTAATAAGTATAATTTGTTTCTATTATGTATAGGTTAAGCTAATTACTTATTTTATAATACAACATGACT
GTTTTTAAAGTACAAAATAAGTTTATTTTTGTAAAAGAGAGAATGTTTAAAAGTTTTGTTACTTTATAGA
AGAAATTTTGAGTTTTTGTTTTTTTTTAATAAATAAATAAACATAAATAAATTGTTTGTTGAATTTATTA
TTAGTATGTAAGTGTAAATATAATAAAACTTAATATCTATTCAAATTAATAAATAAACCTCGATATACAG
ACCGATAAAACACATGCGTCAATTTTACGCATGATTATCTTTAACGTACGTCACAATATGATTATCTTTC
TAGGGTTAAATAATAGTTTCTAATTTTTTTATTATTCAGCCTGCTGTCGTGAATACCGAGCTCCAATTCG
CCCTATAGTGAGTCGTATTACAATTCACTGGCCGTCGTTTTACAACGTCGTGACTGGGAAAACCCTGGCG
TTACCCAACTTAATCGCCTTGCAGCACATCCCCCTTTCGCCAGCTGGCGTAATAGCGAAGAGGCCCGCAC
CGATCGCCCTTCCCAACAGTTGCGCAGCCTGAATGGCGAATGGG
[124 nt withheld, positions 5855-5978]
C
[91 nt withheld, positions 5980-6070]
A
[49 nt withheld, positions 6072-6120]
CCTTTGACGTTGGAGTCCACGTTCTTT
[37 nt withheld, positions 6148-6184]
ACCCTATCTCGGTCTATTCTTTTGATTTATAAGGGATTTTGCCGATTTCGGCCTATTGGTTAAAAAATGA
GCTGATTTAACAAAAATTTAACGCGAATTTTAACAAAATATTAACGCTTACAATTTAGGTGGCACTTTTC
GGGGAAATGTGCGCGGAACCCCTATTTGTTTATTTTTCTAAATACATTCAAATATGTATCCGCTCATGAG
ACAATAACCCTGATAAATGCTTCAATAATATTGAAAAAGGAAGAGTATGAGTATTCAACATTTCCGTGTC
GCCCTTATTCCCTTTTTTGCGGCATTTTGCCTTCCTGTTTTTGCTCACCCAGAAACGCTGGTGAAAGTAA
AAGATGCTGAAGATCAGTTGGGTGCACGAGTGGGTTACATCGAACTGGATCTCAACAGCGGTAAGATCCT
TGAGAGTTTTCGCCCCGAAGAACGTTTTCCAATGATGAGCACTTTTAAAGTTCTGCTATGTGGCGCGGTA
TTATCCCGTATTGACGCCGGGCAAGAGCAACTCGGTCGCCGCATACACTATTCTCAGAATGACTTGGTTG
AGTACTCACCAGTCACAGAAAAGCATCTTACGGATGGCATGACAGTAAGAGAATTATGCAGTGCTGCCAT
AACCATGAGTGATAACACTGCGGCCAACTTACTTCTGACAACGATCGGAGGACCGAAGGAGCTAACCGCT
TTTTTGCACAACATGGGGGATCATGTAACTCGCCTTGATCGTTGGGAACCGGAGCTGAATGAAGCCATAC
CAAACGACGAGCGTGACACCACGATGCCTGTAGCAATGGCAACAACGTTGCGCAAACTATTAACTGGCGA
ACTACTTACTCTAGCTTCCCGGCAACAATTAATAGACTGGATGGAGGCGGATAAAGTTGCAGGACCACTT
CTGCGCTCGGCCCTTCCGGCTGGCTGGTTTATTGCTGATAAATCTGGAGCCGGTGAGCGTGGGTCTCGCG
GTATCATTGCAGCACTGGGGCCAGATGGTAAGCCCTCCCGTATCGTAGTTATCTACACGACGGGGAGTCA
GGCAACTATGGATGAACGAAATAGACAGATCGCTGAGATAGGTGCCTCACTGATTAAGCATTGGTAACTG
TCAGACCAAGTTTACTCATATATACTTTAGATTGATTTAAAACTTCATTTTTAATTTAAAAGGATCTAGG
TGAAGATCCTTTTTGATAATCTCATGACCAAAATCCCTTAACGTGAGTTTTCGTTCCACTGAGCGTCAGA
CCCCGTAGAAAAGATCAAAGGATCTTCTTGAGATCCTTTTTTTCTGCGCGTAATCTGCTGCTTGCAAACA
AAAAAACCACCGCTACCAGCGGTGGTTTGTTTGCCGGATCAAGAGCTACCAACTCTTTTTCCGAAGGTAA
CTGGCTTCAGCAGAGCGCAGATACCAAATACTGTTCTTCTAGTGTAGCCGTAGTTAGGCCACCACTTCAA
GAACTCTGTAGCACCGCCTACATACCTCGCTCTGCTAATCCTGTTACCAGTGGCTGCTGCCAGTGGCGAT
AAGTCGTGTCTTACCGGGTTGGACTCAAGACGATAGTTACCGGATAAGGCGCAGCGGTCGGGCTGAACGG
GGGGTTCGTGCACACAGCCCAGCTTGGAGCGAACGACCTACACCGAACTGAGATACCTACAGCGTGAGCT
ATGAGAAAGCGCCACGCTTCCCGAAGGGAGAAAGGCGGACAGGTATCCGGTAAGCGGCAGGGTCGGAACA
GGAGAGCGCACGAGGGAGCTTCCAGGGGGAAACGCCTGGTATCTTTATAGTCCTGTCGGGTTTCGCCACC
TCTGACTTGAGCGTCGATTTTTGTGATGCTCGTCAGGGGGGCGGAGCCTATGGAAAAACGCCAGCAACGC
GGCCTTTTTACGGTTCCTGGCCTTTTGCTGGCCTTTTGCTCACATGTTCTTTCCTGCGTTATCCCCTGAT
TCTGTGGATAACCGTATTACCGCCTTTGAGTGAGCTGATACCGCTCGCCGCAGCCGAACGACCGAGCGCA
GCGAGTCAGTGAGCGAGGAAGCGGAAGAGCGCCCAATACGCAAACCGCCTCTCCCCGCGCGTTGGCCGAT
TCATTAATGCAGCTGGCACGACAGGTTTCCCGACTGGAAAGCGGGCAGTGAGCGCAACGCAATTAATGTG
AGTTAGCTCACTCATTAGGCACCCCAGGCTTTACACTTTATGCTTCCGGCTCGTATGTTGTGTGGAATTG
TGAGCGGATAACAATTTCACACAGGAAACAGCTATGACCATGATTACGCCAAGCTCGAAATTAACCCTCA
CTAAAGGGAACAAAAGCTGGTACCTCGCGCGACTTGGTTTGCCATTCTTTAGCGCGCGTCGCGTCACACA
GCTTGGCCACAATGTGGTTTTTGTCAAACGAAGATTCTATGACGTGTTTAAAGTTTAGGTCGAGTAAAGC
GCAAATCTTTT
Features (pLannotate 1.2.2; 28 found; start..end, strand, type, name):
    316..336     +  protein_bind   attB4: mutant version of attB; core recombination site for the Gateway® BP reaction BP Clonase™
   1092..1112    +  protein_bind   attB1: mutant version of attB; core recombination site for the Gateway® BP reaction BP Clonase™
   1122..1967    +  CDS            d2EGFP: EGFP destabilized by fusion to residues 422-461 of mouse ornithine decarboxylase, giving an in vivo half-life of ~2 hours mammalian codon-optimized
   1977..2684    +  CDS            mCherry2: mCherry2 is a basic (constitutively fluorescent) red fluorescent protein published in 2017, derived from Discosoma sp.. It has very low acid sensitivity.
   2703..2723    +  CDS            SV40 NLS: nuclear localization signal of SV40 (simian virus 40) large T antigen
   2727..2747    +  CDS            SV40 NLS: nuclear localization signal of SV40 (simian virus 40) large T antigen
   2751..2771    +  CDS            SV40 NLS: nuclear localization signal of SV40 (simian virus 40) large T antigen
   2786..2909    +  CDS            d2EGFP (fragment): EGFP destabilized by fusion to residues 422-461 of mouse ornithine decarboxylase, giving an in vivo half-life of ~2 hours mammalian codon-optimized
   2910..2934    -  protein_bind   attB2: mutant version of attB; recombination site for the Gateway® BP reaction BP Clonase™
   2938..2962    -  protein_bind   attB2: mutant version of attB; recombination site for the Gateway® BP reaction BP Clonase™
   2966..3034    +  CDS            HBB (fragment): HBB_PONPY - Experimental evidence at transcript level: Swiss-Prot protein existence level 2. Involved in oxygen transport from the lung to the various peripheral tissues. From Pongo pygmaeus (Bornean orangutan).
   3105..3160    +  polyA_signal   β-globin poly(A) signal: rabbit β-globin polyadenylation signal (Gil and Proudfoot, 1987)
   3515..3894    +  enhancer       CMV enhancer: human cytomegalovirus immediate early enhancer
   3895..4098    +  promoter       CMV promoter: human cytomegalovirus (CMV) immediate early promoter
   4131..4925    +  CDS            NeoR/KanR: aminoglycoside phosphotransferase from Tn5; aph(3')-II (or nptII); confers resistance to neomycin, kanamycin, and G418 (Geneticin®)
   4969..5193    +  polyA_signal   bGH poly(A) signal: bovine growth hormone polyadenylation signal
   5672..5690    -  promoter       T7 promoter: promoter for bacteriophage T7 RNA polymerase
   5693..5850    +  CDS            lacZα (fragment): LacZα fragment of β-galactosidase; lacZ fragment
   5855..6283    +  rep_origin     f1 ori (sequence partly withheld): f1 bacteriophage origin of replication; arrow indicates direction of (+) strand synthesis
   6336..6440    +  promoter       AmpR promoter: bla
   6441..7301    +  CDS            AmpR: β-lactamase; bla; confers resistance to ampicillin, carbenicillin, and related antibiotics
   7472..8060    +  rep_origin     ori: high-copy-number ColE1/pMB1/pBR322/pUC origin of replication
   8243..8335    +  CDS            lacI (fragment): lac repressor; lacI; The lac repressor binds to the lac operator to inhibit transcription in E. coli. This inhibition can be relieved by adding lactose or isopropyl-β-D-thiogalactopyranoside (IPTG).
   8348..8369    +  protein_bind   CAP binding site: CAP binding activates transcription in the presence of cAMP. E. coli catabolite activator protein
   8384..8414    +  promoter       lac promoter: promoter for the E. coli lac operon
   8422..8438    +  protein_bind   lac operator: The lac repressor binds to the lac operator to inhibit transcription in E. coli. This inhibition can be relieved by adding lactose or isopropyl-β-D-thiogalactopyranoside (IPTG). lac repressor encoded by lacI
   8483..8501    +  promoter       T3 promoter: promoter for bacteriophage T3 RNA polymerase
   8518..4       -  CDS            FP (fragment) (across the origin): FP25_NPVAC - Experimental evidence at protein level: Swiss-Prot protein existence level 1. From Autographa californica nuclear polyhedrosis virus (AcMNPV).
