[The description below was written by a language model from this plasmid's Addgene catalogue record and pLannotate feature annotations shown in this document.]
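Description:
pPB-Neo-COVGT2-d2EGFP-mCherry is a mammalian PiggyBac transposon expression vector, built by Gibson cloning on a commercial backbone, that carries a synthetic fluorescent reporter for tracing the response of human epithelial cells to SARS-CoV-2 infection. In bacteria it is maintained as a high-copy plasmid through a ColE1/pUC-type origin with ampicillin selection (AmpR under its own promoter). An f1 origin and remnants of a lacZα/lac promoter cloning region flanked by T3 and T7 promoters are also present. For mammalian cells, a CMV enhancer/promoter drives NeoR followed by a bGH polyadenylation signal, allowing G418 selection of stably modified cells.

The reporter sits between Gateway recombination scars. The interval between attB4 and attB1, which has no annotated features, is where the COVGT2 regulatory element presumably lies. According to the depositor, this synthetic element was designed from SARS-CoV-2 signature genes and transcription factor genes. Downstream, between attB1 and attB2, are d2EGFP (EGFP destabilised by a mouse ornithine decarboxylase degron, giving a half-life of about two hours) and an mCherry-type red protein followed by three SV40 nuclear localisation signals and a second degron fragment. How the two reporters are linked is not annotated. The short half-lives should make the fluorescence follow current promoter activity rather than accumulated protein. A rabbit β-globin poly(A) signal terminates the unit.

The PiggyBac terminal repeats are not explicitly annotated, although a baculovirus-derived fragment spans the origin. The catalogue's insert size of 8,645 bp equals the full sequenced plasmid length, so that figure evidently refers to the whole construct. The associated study used such reporters to identify pharmacological modulators of epithelial immunity.
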