Addgene plasmid #201452: pPB-Neo-COVGT2-d2EGFP-mCherry
Purpose: Fluorescent reporter for genetic tracing of epithelial cell SARS-CoV2 response.
Depositing lab: Gaetano Gargiulo. Depositing organization: Max-Delbrueck-Centrum fuer Molekulare Medizin (MDC). Publication: Pharmacological modulators of epithelial immunity uncovered by synthetic genetic tracing of SARS-CoV-2 infection responses. Jiang B, Schmitt MJ, Rand U, Company C, Dramaretska Y, Grossmann M, Serresi M, Cicin-Sain L, Gargiulo G. Sci Adv. 2023 Jun 23;9(25):eadf4975. doi: 10.1126/sciadv.adf4975. Epub 2023 Jun 21. PubMed 37343108.
Backbone
  Vector backbone: Mammalian PiggyBac Expression Vector
  Backbone manufacturer: Vectorbuilder
  Backbone size w/o insert (bp): 7890
  Vector type: Synthetic Biology
  Selectable markers: Neomycin (select with G418)
Growth in bacteria
  Bacterial resistance: Ampicillin, 100 μg/mL
  Growth temperature: 37°C
  Growth strain: NEB Stable
  Copy number: High Copy
Gene/Insert
  Gene/Insert name: COVGT2_d2EGFP-mCherry (alt name: COVGT2)
  Species: H. sapiens (human)
  Insert size (bp): 8645
  Cloning method: Gibson Cloning
Terms and licenses: Academic/Nonprofit Terms; Industry Terms: Not Available to Industry
Depositor comments: We used SARS-CoV-2 signature & transcription factor genes to design reporters that model infection response in epithelial cells (Blanko-Melo et al.,2020; Wyler et al.,2020; Lamers et al.,2020). 5' cloning site: AccI (unknown if destroyed).
How to cite: pPB-Neo-COVGT2-d2EGFP-mCherry was a gift from Gaetano Gargiulo (Addgene plasmid # 201452 ; http://n2t.net/addgene:201452 ; RRID:Addgene_201452)
