>Addgene plasmid #201452 | pPB-Neo-COVGT2-d2EGFP-mCherry | depositor partial sequence | sequence record 390608 | COVGT2
TCAGCGCTCCTGACTCACTGGCCGCCTACCCACCATATCATCCTTCGAAACTCGGATCCCCACGTTTTTG
GGGAGAAGGATTTGAGTAATAATAAAACTCCCGTCTCCCCCGCAGCCGGCTCTGCGTGAATTACACTTTC
CTTATTGCGATAGTCAGGATATCTTGCTGACTGGGTCACCCTTCTTCACAGGACACACACACAGGGCCAT
GAAAACGGCCTTCTTCAAAGATCCCACGGCTCGGGCCTCCCTTCCGGGGCCACCTTGCCCAGTGGCCGGG
GGCTTTCCTTCCCAGAAGCCTGAGGCCTTATTCCTCCCTTCCCCCCAAAACTGACACCTTTGTTAGCCAC
CTCCCCACCCACATACATTTCTGCCAGTGTTCACAATGACACTCAGCGGTCATGTCTGGACATGAGTGCC
CAGGGAATATGCCCAAGCTATGCCTTGTCCTCTGGGAAAAATGAAAGTGACCTAGGACACCTGCCTTCAT
CACTGTATGCACAACAGCAGCACTGAAAACTCACCCCACAGACTGCTGCACCCTCACAGAGCAGCGTAGT
CTTGACTTATGCAATGTGGCCTTTGGACACATCTTCTGAATCAGCCCCTTCCATGGCAGGGCTGACCCCG
CCTCCTCCATCCGACCCCGCCTCCTCCAGCCCTCCCCGCCCCACTACCCAGGAAGGCGGAGCTGGGTGCG
AGCGCCCTACCGCTTTCGCTTTCCCTTCGCGGTGCCCACTCCACTCCTTGTGCGG
